Addgene plasmid #147832: pMT-CTAP-PrP-SBP-DmCaf40_W
Purpose: Insect Expression of DmCaf40
Depositing lab: Elisa Izaurralde. Depositing organization: Max Planck Institute for Developmental Biology. Publication: A DDX6-CNOT1 complex and W-binding pockets in CNOT9 reveal direct links between miRNA target recognition and silencing. Chen Y, Boland A, Kuzuoglu-Ozturk D, Bawankar P, Loh B, Chang CT, Weichenrieder O, Izaurralde E. Mol Cell. 2014 Jun 5;54(5):737-50. doi: 10.1016/j.molcel.2014.03.034. Epub 2014 Apr 24. PubMed 24768540.
Backbone
  Vector backbone: pMK33-NTAP
  Vector type: Insect Expression
Growth in bacteria
  Bacterial resistance: Ampicillin, 100 μg/mL
  Growth temperature: 37°C
  Growth strain: DH5alpha
  Copy number: Low Copy
Gene/Insert
  Gene/Insert name: DmCaf40
  Species: D. melanogaster (fly)
  Entrez Gene: Rcd-1 (a.k.a. Dmel_CG14213, CAF40, CG14213, Caf40, Dmel\CG14213, Drcd-1)
  Cloning method: Unknown
Terms and licenses: Academic/Nonprofit Terms; Industry Terms: Not Available to Industry
Depositor comments: pMK33-NTAP and pMK33-CTAP vectors are designed for making proteinfusions tagged with the TAP tag and for generating stableDrosophila cell lines under Hygromycin selection. TAP fusions areinducible with copper sulfate. The parental vector, pMK33 (pMt/Hy),was created by Michael Koelle. Plasmids from this collection were made available to the research community and donated after the lab closed. Please note that the sequence provided by the depositing laboratory may be theoretical/predicted or based on Sanger sequencing results. There may be discrepancies between sequencing results obtained by Addgene and the depositor sequence. If an Addgene verified sequence is not available, please contact before placing your order to request that our lab fully sequence the plasmid.
How to cite: pMT-CTAP-PrP-SBP-DmCaf40_W was a gift from Elisa Izaurralde (Addgene plasmid # 147832 ; http://n2t.net/addgene:147832 ; RRID:Addgene_147832)
