[The description below was written by a language model from this plasmid's Addgene catalogue record and pLannotate feature annotations shown in this document.]
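Description:
pMT-CTAP-PrP-SBP-DmCaf40_W is a 9.7 kb insect expression plasmid for copper-inducible production of tagged Drosophila melanogaster Caf40 (Rcd-1/CG14213, the fly orthologue of human CNOT9, a CCR4-NOT deadenylase complex subunit) in cultured fly cells. The catalogue lists the backbone as pMK33-NTAP, a derivative of pMK33 (pMt/Hy). However, the plasmid name and the annotated layout both indicate a C-terminal tag arrangement. In E. coli it is maintained through a ColE1/pMB1-type origin and selected with ampicillin via the bla gene and its promoter. The record lists it as low copy, and a leftover fragment of a tetracycline resistance gene points to pBR322 ancestry.

The expression cassette is driven by the Drosophila metallothionein (MT) promoter, which is induced by copper sulfate. Downstream lies the Caf40 open reading frame, which the annotation software recognised by its similarity to human CNOT9. It is followed in the same orientation by a streptavidin-binding peptide (SBP) and two IgG-binding units of Staphylococcus aureus protein A. Together these form a tandem affinity tag that allows sequential capture on IgG and streptavidin resins. "PrP" in the name may denote a protease cleavage site between the tag modules, but no such feature is annotated. A short actin-like match after the tag may belong to a 3' region, though the record does not define it.

A separate cassette places the hygromycin resistance gene under the copia transposon promoter. SV40 small t intron and polyadenylation sequences follow it, and it permits selection of stable Drosophila cell lines. The "_W" suffix is not explained in the record. Given the associated study of tryptophan-binding pockets in CNOT9, it may mark a pocket variant, but no mutation is listed. The construct suits inducible expression and pulldown of Caf40-associated complexes.
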