Features (pLannotate 1.2.2; 20 found; start..end, strand, type, name):
      9..310     +  CDS            TcR (fragment): tetracycline efflux protein; tet; confers resistance to tetracycline
    552..680     -  CDS            YPB1_ECOLX (fragment): Protein predicted: Swiss-Prot protein existence level 4. From Escherichia coli.
    865..1453    -  rep_origin     ori: high-copy-number ColE1/pMB1/pBR322/pUC origin of replication
   1624..2484    -  CDS            AmpR: β-lactamase; bla; confers resistance to ampicillin, carbenicillin, and related antibiotics
   2485..2589    -  promoter       AmpR promoter: bla
   4071..4350    +  promoter       copia promoter: strong promoter from the Drosophila transposable element copia (Sinclair et al., 1986)
   4396..5421    +  CDS            HygR: aminoglycoside phosphotransferase from E. coli; aph(4)-Ia; confers resistance to hygromycin
   5439..5711    +  CDS            yokD (fragment): YOKD_BACSU - Experimental evidence at protein level: Swiss-Prot protein existence level 1. May contribute to antibiotic resistance. From Bacillus subtilis (strain 168).
   5708..5782    +  CDS            small t antigen (fragment): SV40 (simian virus 40) small t antigen
   5784..5849    +  intron         small t intron: SV40 (simian virus 40) small t antigen intron
   5979..5999    +  CDS            SV40 NLS: nuclear localization signal of SV40 (simian virus 40) large T antigen
   6318..6401    +  CDS            large T antigen (fragment): large T antigen from SV40 (simian virus 40)
   6424..6558    +  polyA_signal   SV40 poly(A) signal: SV40 polyadenylation signal
   6559..6982    +  promoter       MT promoter: Drosophila metallothionein promoter
   7071..7901    +  CDS            CNOT9 (fragment): CNOT9_HUMAN - Also known as RCD1, RQCD1. Experimental evidence at protein level: Swiss-Prot protein existence level 1. Component of the CCR4-NOT complex which is one of the major cellular mRNA deadenylases and is linked to various cellular processes including bulk mRNA degradation, miRNA-mediated repression, translational repression during translational initiation and general transcription regulation. Additional complex functions may be a consequence of its influence on mRNA expression. Involved in down- regulation of MYB- and JUN-dependent transcription. May play a role in cell differentiatio
   7917..8027    +  CDS            SBP: streptavidin-binding peptide selected from a peptide library; binds streptavidin with nanomolar affinity (Keefe et al., 2001)
   8091..8264    +  CDS            ProtA: IgG-binding unit of Staphylococcus aureus protein A
   8268..8438    +  CDS            ProtA: IgG-binding unit of Staphylococcus aureus protein A
   8472..8488    -  misc_feature   MCS (fragment): pBluescript multiple cloning site
   8552..8647    +  CDS            ACT_DICVI: Experimental evidence at transcript level: Swiss-Prot protein existence level 2. Actins are highly conserved proteins that are involved in various types of cell motility and are ubiquitously expressed in all eukaryotic cells. From Dictyocaulus viviparus (Bovine lungworm).
>Addgene plasmid #147832 | pMT-CTAP-PrP-SBP-DmCaf40_W | depositor full sequence | sequence record 290279 | Full Sequence
GCGGCCGCCGACGCGAGGCTGGATGGCCTTCCCCATTATGATTCTTCTCGCTTCCGGCGGCATCGGGATG
CCCGCGTTGCAGGCCATGCTGTCCAGGCAGGTAGATGACGACCATCAGGGACAGCTTCAAGGATCGCTCG
CGGCTCTTACCAGCCTAACTTCGATCATTGGACCGCTGATCGTCACGGCGATTTATGCCGCCTCGGCGAG
CACATGGAACGGGTTGGCATGGATTGTAGGCGCCGCCCTATACCTTGTCTGCCTCCCCGCGTTGCGTCGC
GGTGCATGGAGCCGGGCCACCTCGACCTGAATGGAAGCCGGCGGCACCTCGCTAACGGATTCACCACTCC
AAGAATTGGAGCCAATCAATTCTTGCGGAGAACTGTGAATGCGCAAACCAACCCTTGGCAGAACATATCC
ATCGCGTCCGCCATCTCCAGCAGCCGCACGCGGCGCATCTCGGGCAGCGTTGGGTCCTGGCCACGGGTGC
GCATGATCGTGCTCCTGTCGTTGAGGACCCGGCTAGGCTGGCGGGGTTGCCTTACTGGTTAGCAGAATGA
ATCACCGATACGCGAGCGAACGTGAAGCGACTGCTGCTGCAAAACGTCTGCGACCTGAGCAACAACATGA
ATGGTCTTCGGTTTCCGTGTTTCGTAAAGTCTGGAAACGCGGAAGTCAGCGCTCTTCCGCTTCCTCGCTC
ACTGACTCGCTGCGCTCGGTCGTTCGGCTGCGGCGAGCGGTATCAGCTCACTCAAAGGCGGTAATACGGT
TATCCACAGAATCAGGGGATAACGCAGGAAAGAACATGTGAGCAAAAGGCCAGCAAAAGGCCAGGAACCG
TAAAAAGGCCGCGTTGCTGGCGTTTTTCCATAGGCTCCGCCCCCCTGACGAGCATCACAAAAATCGACGC
TCAAGTCAGAGGTGGCGAAACCCGACAGGACTATAAAGATACCAGGCGTTTCCCCCTGGAAGCTCCCTCG
TGCGCTCTCCTGTTCCGACCCTGCCGCTTACCGGATACCTGTCCGCCTTTCTCCCTTCGGGAAGCGTGGC
GCTTTCTCATAGCTCACGCTGTAGGTATCTCAGTTCGGTGTAGGTCGTTCGCTCCAAGCTGGGCTGTGTG
CACGAACCCCCCGTTCAGCCCGACCGCTGCGCCTTATCCGGTAACTATCGTCTTGAGTCCAACCCGGTAA
GACACGACTTATCGCCACTGGCAGCAGCCACTGGTAACAGGATTAGCAGAGCGAGGTATGTAGGCGGTGC
TACAGAGTTCTTGAAGTGGTGGCCTAACTACGGCTACACTAGAAGGACAGTATTTGGTATCTGCGCTCTG
CTGAAGCCAGTTACCTTCGGAAAAAGAGTTGGTAGCTCTTGATCCGGCAAACAAACCACCGCTGGTAGCG
GTGGTTTTTTTGTTTGCAAGCAGCAGATTACGCGCAGAAAAAAAGGATCTCAAGAAGATCCTTTGATCTT
TTCTACGGGGTCTGACGCTCAGTGGAACGAAAACTCACGTTAAGGGATTTTGGTCATGAGATTATCAAAA
AGGATCTTCACCTAGATCCTTTTAAATTAAAAATGAAGTTTTAAATCAATCTAAAGTATATATGAGTAAA
CTTGGTCTGACAGTTACCAATGCTTAATCAGTGAGGCACCTATCTCAGCGATCTGTCTATTTCGTTCATC
CATAGTTGCCTGACTCCCCGTCGTGTAGATAACTACGATACGGGAGGGCTTACCATCTGGCCCCAGTGCT
GCAATGATACCGCGAGACCCACGCTCACCGGCTCCAGATTTATCAGCAATAAACCAGCCAGCCGGAAGGG
CCGAGCGCAGAAGTGGTCCTGCAACTTTATCCGCCTCCATCCAGTCTATTAATTGTTGCCGGGAAGCTAG
AGTAAGTAGTTCGCCAGTTAATAGTTTGCGCAACGTTGTTGCCATTGCTGCAGGCATCGTGGTGTCACGC
TCGTCGTTTGGTATGGCTTCATTCAGCTCCGGTTCCCAACGATCAAGGCGAGTTACATGATCCCCCATGT
TGTGCAAAAAAGCGGTTAGCTCCTTCGGTCCTCCGATCGTTGTCAGAAGTAAGTTGGCCGCAGTGTTATC
ACTCATGGTTATGGCAGCACTGCATAATTCTCTTACTGTCATGCCATCCGTAAGATGCTTTTCTGTGACT
GGTGAGTACTCAACCAAGTCATTCTGAGAATAGTGTATGCGGCGACCGAGTTGCTCTTGCCCGGCGTCAA
CACGGGATAATACCGCGCCACATAGCAGAACTTTAAAAGTGCTCATCATTGGAAAACGTTCTTCGGGGCG
AAAACTCTCAAGGATCTTACCGCTGTTGAGATCCAGTTCGATGTAACCCACTCGTGCACCCAACTGATCT
TCAGCATCTTTTACTTTCACCAGCGTTTCTGGGTGAGCAAAAACAGGAAGGCAAAATGCCGCAAAAAAGG
GAATAAGGGCGACACGGAAATGTTGAATACTCATACTCTTCCTTTTTCAATATTATTGAAGCATTTATCA
GGGTTATTGTCTCATGAGCGGATACATATTTGAATGTATTTAGAAAAATAAACAAATAGGGGTTCCGCGC
ACATTTCCCCGAAAAGTGCCACCTGACGTCTAAGAAACCATTATTATCATGACATTAACCTATAAAAATA
GGCGTATCACGAGGCCCTTTCGTCTTCAAGAATTCACATTTGTACGAATTTTTTTTTTATCAAAAGTTCG
AGTTTTTCACCAATTTCCTCATCAACCGAGCAAGGCAAACGGCTTTGAATAATATGGTGTTATATATACA
TATATCAAATCGCTGCTGACTGCGTGATTGATGGCCCCAAGATTACATATTATCGAATCAGGATTCAGAA
GGAGATCAATGTCAAATGCGGACAGGAACATGAAAGACGCCTGTTATGCGCAATTAAAAATTTGGGTTTA
ATTGCTGTGGAAACTGTTGTTGGCGGCATCTTAAGTTCCTGTTTAACAACATCAACTACTTATGTACGTA
GAAGCGTTTAAGCCATTTGCATACAGATGAGAACTGGCTTTTGTGCTAATCAGTCAAGATGACTCCGATG
ATGATGACTCATTACCTGACCAGTTTTCGCTGCTTTCTTTTCAACAACTACTTGTATATGTATTGTATCC
AATAGCAATACATTGAATTTCCATGGTCTAGTCACGTATTATCATTTAATTGACACCAAGTCGTGTTATT
GTTGAGCTATCGAGTTCAGCTCAAACATTTCTTATTCCCATGAATAAGCCGGCAAAAATATGCAATCTAT
GAAAGTTAATATAAGCAAACCTTACTTTGACTCAATACCAATGCACTTTGTGTCGATAGGTTCACGCAAT
TGAGGCGATTATTCCGATAACCCAAGCGATTGACTGTTCCCGTTTCGATTCCAATTGAAATTTGGAAATG
TACAATAGTTTTGCTATATGCTGTCAAGTACGCTCTTATCTTCTCTGGGTTTTCTTCAGAGTTTCGAAAC
GCTTCTTCTTTTTTTTGTTTTTTTTTTTTTGGAATCTCGTATTTTGGAAGGGGCTCCCCTCTGGAATTTG
TTACACTGTCGTTATCATTGCGAACAAGCGGCCCGAAGCTATCAGCGACTTTAACATTTACAATGCACTT
TTTTACGACCAATTAAATGTACATTTTCCTTTCTTCGCCCGTTGATAAGCGAACGCGATGTGGCGCAGGC
AATGTGTTGCTCTTGCGACACAAACGCAATCAAAATGGATTCAATTTCGCTTTTTCCCAGTGAAACGAAG
AACGAACCGACCATCATGATATGCTCCTCTGCATGTTGCGTATTGAATCAATGACAATTTCAATTAAGCC
GCCCGTTCGTCATGCGTTTTCGTGCGCTTCGAAATGCTGATAACGCTGCTGTCCTCCAACTGCTTTGCAT
GTGGACACAATTCCATTTATTTAATTCTTTTATTTGGATCGGTTAAATTAAAAAGCGCCTTGTTACGCAT
TTAACGTTGTTTCCGGTGCGTGGTGGTTTCATGCTTCTGGGAACGGCAAATGGGTTTAGGATTGGGAACC
CCTCATCATCTGTTGGAATATACTATTCAACCTACAAAAGTAACGTTAAACAACACTACTTTATATTTGA
TATGAATGGCCACACCTTTTATGCCATAAAACATATTGTAAGAGAATACCACTCTTTTTATTCCTTCTTT
CCTTCTTGTACGTTTTTTGCTGTAAGTAGGTCGTGGTGCTGGTGTTGCAGTTGAAATAACTTAAAATATA
AATCATAAAACTCAAACATAAACTTGACTATTTATTTATTTATTAAGAAAGGAAATATAAATTATAAATT
ACAACAGGTTATGGACCTGCAGCCAAGCTTGGCGCTCGTCCGGGGGCAATGAGATATGAAAAAGCCTGAA
CTCACCGCGACGTCTGTCGAGAAGTTTCTGATCGAAAAGTTCGACAGCGTCTCCGACCTGATGCAGCTCT
CGGAGGGCGAAGAATCTCGTGCTTTCAGCTTCGATGTAGGAGGGCGTGGATATGTCCTGCGGGTAAATAG
CTGCGCCGATGGTTTCTACAAAGATCGTTATGTTTATCGGCACTTTGCATCGGCCGCGCTCCCGATTCCG
GAAGTGCTTGACATTGGGGAATTCAGCGAGAGCCTGACCTATTGCATCTCCCGCCGTGCACAGGGTGTCA
CGTTGCAAGACCTGCCTGAAACCGAACTGCCCGCTGTTCTGCAGCCGGTCGCGGAGGCCATGGATGCGAT
CGCTGCGGCCGATCTTAGCCAGACGAGCGGGTTCGGCCCATTCGGACCGCAAGGAATCGGTCAATACACT
ACATGGCGTGATTTCATATGCGCGATTGCTGATCCCCATGTGTATCACTGGCAAACTGTGATGGACGACA
CCGTCAGTGCGTCCGTCGCGCAGGCTCTCGATGAGCTGATGCTTTGGGCCGAGGACTGCCCCGAAGTCCG
GCACCTCGTGCACGCGGATTTCGGCTCCAACAATGTCCTGACGGACAATGGCCGCATAACAGCGGTCATT
GACTGGAGCGAGGCGATGTTCGGGGATTCCCAATACGAGGTCGCCAACATCTTCTTCTGGAGGCCGTGGT
TGGCTTGTATGGAGCAGCAGACGCGCTACTTCGAGCGGAGGCATCCGGAGCTTGCAGGATCGCCGCGGCT
CCGGGCGTATATGCTCCGCATTGGTCTTGACCAACTCTATCAGAGCTTGGTTGACGGCAATTTCGATGAT
GCAGCTTGGGCGCAGGGTCGATGCGACGCAATCGTCCGATCCGGAGCCGGGACTGTCGGGCGTACACAAA
TCGCCCGCAGAAGCGCGGCCGTCTGGACCGATGGCTGTGTAGAAGTACTCGCCGATAGTGGAAACCGACG
CCCCAGCACTCGTCCGAGGGCAAAGGAATAGAGTAGATGCCGACCGAACAAGAGCTGATTTCGAGAACGC
CTCAGCCAGCAACTCGCGCGAGCCTAGCAAGGCAAATGCGAGAGAACGGCCTTACGCTTGGTGGCACAGT
TCTCGTCCACAGTTCGCTAAGCTCGCTCGGCTGGGTCGCGGGAGGGCCGGTCGCAGTGATTCAGGCCCTT
CTGGATTGTGTTGGTCCCCAGGGCACGATTGTCATGCCCACGCACTCGGGTGATCTGACTGATCCCGCAG
ATTGGAGATCGCCGCCCGTGCCTGCCGATTGGGTGCAGATCTTTGTGAAGGAACCTTACTTCTGTGGTGT
GACATAATTGGACAAACTACCTACAGAGATTTAAAGCTCTAAGGTAAATATAAAATTTTTAAGTGTATAA
TGTGTTAAACTACTGATTCTAATTGTTTGTGTATTTTAGATTCCAACCTATGGAACTGATGAATGGGAGC
AGTGGTGGAATGCCTTTAATGAGGAAAACCTGTTTTGCTCAGAAGAAATGCCATCTAGTGATGATGAGGC
TACTGCTGACTCTCAACATTCTACTCCTCCAAAAAAGAAGAGAAAGGTAGAAGACCCCAAGGACTTTCCT
TCAGAATTGCTAAGTTTTTTGAGTCATGCTGTGTTTAGTAATAGAACTCTTGCTTGCTTTGCTATTTACA
CCACAAAGGAAAAAGCTGCACTGCTATACAAGAAAATTATGGAAAAATATTCTGTAACCTTTATAAGTAG
GCATAACAGTTATAATCATAACATACTGTTTTTTCTTACTCCACACAGGCATAGAGTGTCTGCTATTAAT
AACTATGCTCAAAAATTGTGTACCTTTAGCTTTTTAATTTGTAAAGGGGTTAATAAGGAATATTTGATGT
ATAGTGCCTTGACTAGAGATCATAATCAGCCATACCACATTTGTAGAGGTTTTACTTGCTTTAAAAAACC
TCCCACACCTCCCCCTGAACCTGAAACATAAAATGAATGCAATTGTTGTTGTTAACTTGTTTATTGCAGC
TTATAATGGTTACAAATAAAGCAATAGCATCACAAATTTCACAAATAAAGCATTTTTTTCACTGCATTCT
AGTTGTGGTTTGTCCAAACTCATCAATGTATCTTATCATGTCTGGATCAATTCGTTGCAGGACAGGATGT
GGTGCCCGATGTGACTAGCTCTTTGCTGCAGGCCGTCCTATCCTCTGGTTCCGATAAGAGACCCAGAACT
CCGGCCCCCCACCGCCCACCGCCACCCCCATACATATGTGGTACGCAAGTAAGAGTGCCTGCGCATGCCC
CATGTGCCCCACCAAGAGCTTTGCATCCCATACAAGTCCCCAAAGTGGAGAACCGAACCAATTCTTCGCG
GGCAGAACAAAAGCTTCTGCACACGTCTCCACTCGAATTTGGAGCCGGCCGGCGTGTGCAAAAGAGGTGA
ATCGAACGAAAGACCCGTGTGTAAAGCCGCGTTTCCAAAATGTATAAAACCGAGAGCATCTGGCCAATGT
GCATCAGTTGTGGTCAGCAGCAAAATCAAGTGAATCATCTCAGTGCAACTAACTCGAGCCCGGGTACCAT
GAGTGCTCAACCGAGTCCGCATATGAATCCTCAGCAGCAGCAGCAGCAGCAACAGCAGCAGCAGCAGACC
GAGCAGGAGAAGGTGTACCAGTGGATCAATGAGCTGGCCCATCCGGACACGCGTGAAACCGCTCTGCTCG
AGCTAAGCAAGAAGCGTGAGACGGACCTGGCCCCCATGCTGTGGAACAGCTTCGGGACCGCCTGCGCCCT
GTTGCAGGAGATTGTTAACATCTACCCATCGATAACGCCGCCCACTTTGACGGCCCACCAGTCGAACCGC
GTGTGCAACGCCCTGGCGCTGCTGCAGTGCGTCGCCTCGCACCCGGAGACTCGCACGGCCTTCCTGCAGG
CCCAGATACCGCTGTACTTGTACCCTTTCTTGTCGACCACGTCCAAGACCAGGCCCTTCGAGTACTTGCG
CCTGACCAGTTTGGGCGTGATTGGTGCTCTGGTCAAGACCGACGAACAGGAGGTGATCACCTTTCTGCTG
ACCACCGAGATCGTGCCCCTTTGTCTGAGCATCATGGACAGCGGATCGGAGCTGAGCAAGACTGTGGCCA
CTTTCATCATCCAGAAGATCCTGCTCGATGAGTCGGGTCTGTCGTACATCTGCCAGACCTACGAACGCTT
TTCGCACGTGGCCATCACCCTGGGCAAAATGGTCATCCAGCTGGCGAAGGATCCATGCGCCCGGCTGTTG
AAGCATGTGGTGCGCTGCTATCTGCGTCTTTCGGACAATACACGCGCTCGCAAGGCCCTGGGACAGTGTC
TGCCCGATCAGCTGCGTGACGGCACCTTTGCGCTGTGCCTGCAAGAGGACAAGTCGACCAAGCAGTGGCT
GCAGATGCTGCTCAAGAACCTGGAACTCGGCGCCACTCCGCAGCAGATCGGCATGTCGCCACTGGGCTCC
GATATCGACGAGAAGACCACCGGCTGGCGGGGCGGCCACGTGGTGGAGGGCCTGGCCGGCGAGCTGGAGC
AGCTGCGGGCCAGGCTGGAGCACCACCCTCAGGGCCAGCGGGAGCCCGAACTACTGGAAGTTCTGTTCCA
GGGGCCCAAAACCGCGGCTCTTGCGCAACACGATGAAGCCGTGGACAACAAATTCAACAAAGAACAACAA
AACGCGTTCTATGAGATCTTACATTTACCTAACTTAAACGAAGAACAACGAAACGCCTTCATCCAAAGTT
TAAAAGATGACCCAAGCCAAAGCGCTAACCTTTTAGCAGAAGCTAAAAAGCTAAATGATGCTCAGGCGCC
GAAAGTAGACAACAAATTCAACAAAGAACAACAAAACGCGTTCTATGAGATCTTACATTTACCTAACTTA
AACGAAGAACAACGAAACGCCTTCATCCAAAGTTTAAAAGATGACCCAAGCCAAAGCGCTAACCTTTTAG
CAGAAGCTAAAAAGCTAAATGATGCTCAGGCGCCGAAAGTAGACGCGAATTCCGCGGGGAAGTCAACCTG
AGGATCCACTAGTTCTAGTCGACCATGAAGATCAAGATCATTGCCCCGCCAGAGCGCAAGTACTCTGTCT
GGATCGGTGGCTCCATCCTGGCTTCGCTGTCCACCTTCCAGCAGATGTGGATCTCCAAGCAGGAGTACGA
CGAGTCCGGCCCCTCCATTGTGCACCGCAAGTGCTTCTAAGAAGGATCGCTTGTCTGGGCAAGAGGATCA
GGATCGGGATGGTCTTGATTCTGCTGGAGGAGGAGGAGGAGAAGTCGAGGAAGCAGCAGCGAAAGTGCAA
GTGCGAGTGGTGGAAGTTTGGAGTGCAGCACAACAAAATCAACAACAACACCAACTACAAGATGAAAAGA
GCGGAACCACCTGCACACCATCATCACTATCATCATCGTTTTGGGCGCATGTTGTGTGGTTCCAGCGTAT
TAATATAATTAATTTATTCCACATGAGATATGATATGATATACTATGTATTTTTTGTTTTTTTTTTATTT
GTAAACCTTTAATATAACAAGAACTACAAAAAATGAAAATGAGCGAAAATGCATATTCTGCCATTCCACA
CACACACCAACAACACCCAACACACGCACACCCACAAGCTTACACACACACATTCGCGGCATGACAAGGA
CATCAAGATAAAGAAGAACTTAAAGAAGATATTTCCCAAAGCGCAAAAAGAACACACACACATTGCAAAA
CACAAACAACACACTAGCGTTTTGTACAATTCGTCAGCAACCTTATGTATTATTTTTTAATTATGATGTA
ATTATAAACAAAGTGAAACAAAAATATGAAAACAAAAAGGAAAATCAAATCTGTCTTCTCTTTCTCCCGC
TCTCCTCGCTCTCTGCTGCTAACCTCGCCCTCTCCTCTCTCATCTTTTTGTCTGTCTCTCTTCCACATTT
TTGCCGGCCGGCAAAATAATAACCCACACACACTCACACTTGGCTGCAGTTTCGCGTGCGATATTCACAC
ACATTCAAGCATACAAGCATACATACATATGTATTTTTTTTTTATTTGTACACTTTTCTAATTGCATGCG
TATCGATTGATAAGTTTACGCCTGAAAATGTTAATTAAAATGTGAAAATGCAACTGAAAAACTGATGAAA
TGAAACAACAACAAGCGAACAATTTGCTACATGTGTATTGTCTAACAACCGTTACTGCAACGGTTGCTTC
GGAAAAGGGTGAAGAGGAAGAGGGCACGAGGTCGACTAGA
